Addgene plasmid #219513: pAGM10440
Purpose: Transient expression of At DFR
Depositing lab: Sylvestre Marillonnet. Depositing organization: Leibniz Institute of Plant Biochemistry (IPB). Publication: A transient expression tool box for anthocyanin biosynthesis in Nicotiana benthamiana. Grutzner R, Konig K, Horn C, Engler C, Laub A, Vogt T, Marillonnet S. Plant Biotechnol J. 2023 Dec 20. doi: 10.1111/pbi.14261. PubMed 38124296.
Backbone
  Vector backbone: pICH75055
  Vector type: Plant Expression
Growth in bacteria
  Bacterial resistance: Ampicillin, 100 μg/mL
  Growth temperature: 37°C
  Growth strain: DH5alpha
  Copy number: High Copy
Gene/Insert
  Gene/Insert name: At DFR
  Species: A. thaliana (mustard weed)
  Cloning method: Restriction Enzyme; 5′ cloning site Unknown (unknown if destroyed); 3′ cloning site Unknown (unknown if destroyed)
Terms and licenses: Academic/Nonprofit Terms; Industry Terms
How to cite: pAGM10440 was a gift from Sylvestre Marillonnet (Addgene plasmid # 219513 ; http://n2t.net/addgene:219513 ; RRID:Addgene_219513)
