[The description below was written by a language model from this plasmid's Addgene catalogue record and pLannotate feature annotations shown in this document.]
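Description:
pAGM10440 is a binary T-DNA plant expression plasmid built on the pICH75055 backbone and designed for transient expression of Arabidopsis thaliana dihydroflavonol 4-reductase (DFR, also known as DFRA or TT3), a flavonoid-pathway enzyme required for anthocyanin formation. The backbone carries a high-copy ColE1/pUC-type origin and an ampicillin resistance gene (β-lactamase with its own promoter) for propagation and selection in E. coli. It also carries the IncP oriV origin and the trfA replication initiator gene, which together support broad-host-range replication, as needed for maintenance in Agrobacterium. A very short TetR fragment is also annotated and appears to be a backbone remnant.

Nopaline-type left and right border repeats flank the region to be transferred into plant cells. Within it, the DFR coding sequence is driven by the strong constitutive CaMV 35S promoter, preceded by the TMV Ω translational enhancer leader and followed by the octopine synthase (OCS) terminator. The CaMV protein fragment annotated upstream of the promoter most likely reflects extended viral sequence flanking the 35S region rather than an intended coding unit. Downstream of the DFR cassette lies a second TMV Ω leader fused to the bar gene, which encodes phosphinothricin acetyltransferase and confers glufosinate/bialaphos tolerance in plants. The feature table does not annotate a promoter or terminator for this marker.

The associated publication describes a toolbox for reconstituting anthocyanin biosynthesis by transient expression in Nicotiana benthamiana. This construct supplies the DFR step, presumably for combination with plasmids encoding other pathway enzymes or regulators.
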