Features (pLannotate 1.2.2; 16 found; start..end, strand, type, name):
      4..810     +  CDS            IBMP_CAMVB (fragment): Experimental evidence at protein level: Swiss-Prot protein existence level 1. Enhances the ribosomal termination-reinitiation event leading to the translation of major open reading frames on the polycistronic viral RNAs. From Cauliflower mosaic virus (strain Bari 1) (CaMV).
    994..1339    +  promoter       CaMV 35S promoter: strong constitutive promoter from cauliflower mosaic virus
   1291..1337    +  promoter       minimal CaMV 35S promoter: minimal 35S promoter from cauliflower mosaic virus
   1368..1421    +  misc_feature   TMV Ω: translational enhancer from the tobacco mosaic virus 5'-leader sequence (Gallie et al., 1988)
   1430..2575    +  CDS            DFRA: DFRA_ARATH - Also known as DFR, TT3. Experimental evidence at protein level: Swiss-Prot protein existence level 1. Bifunctional enzyme involved in flavonoid metabolism. From Arabidopsis thaliana (Mouse-ear cress).
   2586..3293    +  terminator     OCS terminator: octopine synthase terminator
   3541..3594    +  misc_feature   TMV Ω: translational enhancer from the tobacco mosaic virus 5'-leader sequence (Gallie et al., 1988)
   3603..4151    +  CDS            bar: PAT_STRHY - Experimental evidence at protein level: Swiss-Prot protein existence level 1. Inactivates phosphinothricin (PPT) by transfer of an acetyl group from acetyl CoA. Can also acetylate demethylphosphinothricin but not PTT or glutamate. This enzyme is an effector of phosphinothricin tripeptide (PTT or bialaphos) resistance. From Streptomyces hygroscopicus. Introduced by genetic manipulation and expressed in glufosinate-tolerant maize by Dekalb Genetics.
   4533..4557    +  misc_feature   RB T-DNA repeat: right border repeat from nopaline C58 T-DNA
   4669..4689    -  CDS            TetR (fragment): tetracycline resistance regulatory protein; tetR
   4716..5861    -  CDS            trfA: TRFA_ECOLX - Experimental evidence at protein level: Swiss-Prot protein existence level 1. Also involved in plasmid copy number control, promoting intermolecular coupling of protein bound iterons at oriV, which inhibits replication initiation. From Escherichia coli.
   6197..6785    -  rep_origin     ori: high-copy-number ColE1/pMB1/pBR322/pUC origin of replication
   6956..7816    -  CDS            AmpR: β-lactamase; bla; confers resistance to ampicillin, carbenicillin, and related antibiotics
   7817..7921    -  promoter       AmpR promoter: bla
   8008..8639    -  rep_origin     oriV: incP origin of replication
   8731..8755    +  misc_feature   LB T-DNA repeat: left border repeat from nopaline C58 T-DNA
>Addgene plasmid #219513 | pAGM10440 | addgene full sequence | sequence record 433789 | Addgene NGS Result
GGAGGAATTCCAATCCCACAAAAATCTGAGCTTAACAGCACAGTTGCTCCTCTCAGAGCAGAATCGGGTA
TTCAACACCCTCATATCAACTACTACGTTGTGTATAACGGTCCACATGCCGGTATATACGATGACTGGGG
TTGTACAAAGGCGGCAACAAACGGCGTTCCCGGAGTTGCACACAAGAAATTTGCCACTATTACAGAGGCA
AGAGCAGCAGCTGACGCGTACACAACAAGTCAGCAAACAGACAGGTTGAACTTCATCCCCAAAGGAGAAG
CTCAACTCAAGCCCAAGAGCTTTGCTAAGGCCCTAACAAGCCCACCAAAGCAAAAAGCCCACTGGCTCAC
GCTAGGAACCAAAAGGCCCAGCAGTGATCCAGCCCCAAAAGAGATCTCCTTTGCCCCGGAGATTACAATG
GACGATTTCCTCTATCTTTACGATCTAGGAAGGAAGTTCGAAGGTGAAGGTGACGACACTATGTTCACCA
CTGATAATGAGAAGGTTAGCCTCTTCAATTTCAGAAAGAATGCTGACCCACAGATGGTTAGAGAGGCCTA
CGCAGCAAGTCTCATCAAGACGATCTACCCGAGTAACAATCTCCAGGAGATCAAATACCTTCCCAAGAAG
GTTAAAGATGCAGTCAAAAGATTCAGGACTAATTGCATCAAGAACACAGAGAAAGACATATTTCTCAAGA
TCAGAAGTACTATTCCAGTATGGACGATTCAAGGCTTGCTTCATAAACCAAGGCAAGTAATAGAGATTGG
AGTCTCTAAAAAGGTAGTTCCTACTGAATCTAAGGCCATGCATGGAGTCTAAGATTCAAATCGAGGATCT
AACAGAACTCGCCGTCAAGACTGGCGAACAGTTCATACAGAGTCTTTTACGACTCAATGACAAGAAGAAA
ATCTTCGTCAACATGGTGGAGCACGACACTCTGGTCTACTCCAAAAATGTCAAAGATACAGTCTCAGAAG
ATCAAAGGGCTATTGAGACTTTTCAACAAAGGATAATTTCGGGAAACCTCCTCGGATTCCATTGCCCAGC
TATCTGTCACTTCATCGAAAGGACAGTAGAAAAGGAAGGTGGCTCCTACAAATGCCATCATTGCGATAAA
GGAAAGGCTATCATTCAAGATCTCTCTGCCGACAGTGGTCCCAAAGATGGACCCCCACCCACGAGGAGCA
TCGTGGAAAAAGAAGAGGTTCCAACCACGTCTACAAAGCAAGTGGATTGATGTGACATCTCCACTGACGT
AAGGGATGACGCACAATCCCACTATCCTTCGCAAGACCCTTCCTCTATATAAGGAAGTTCATTTCATTTG
GAGAGGACACGCTCGAGTATAAGAGCTCATTTTTACAACAATTACCAACAACAACAAACAACAAACAACA
TTACAATTACATTTACAATTATCGATACAATGGTTAGTCAGAAAGAGACAGTGTGTGTAACCGGCGCTTC
GGGTTTCATCGGTTCATGGCTAGTGATGCGATTACTAGAACGTGGTTACTTTGTTCGTGCCACCGTTCGA
GATCCCGGTAATTTGAAGAAAGTACAACATCTTCTTGATTTGCCAAACGCCAAGACGCTACTCACTTTAT
GGAAGGCTGATTTATCTGAGGAAGGAAGCTACGATGATGCCATAAACGGATGTGACGGTGTTTTCCACGT
GGCAACACCCATGGATTTTGAATCAAAAGATCCTGAGAACGAAGTGATAAAGCCGACAGTGAATGGAATG
TTGGGGATAATGAAAGCATGTGTTAAGGCAAAGACCGTACGAAGATTCGTATTTACTTCATCTGCCGGAA
CCGTTAATGTAGAAGAACATCAGAAGAATGTCTATGATGAAAATGATTGGAGTGATCTTGAGTTTATCAT
GTCCAAAAAGATGACAGGATGGATGTATTTCGTGTCAAAAACGTTAGCGGAGAAAGCAGCGTGGGATTTC
GCCGAAGAGAAAGGATTAGATTTCATTAGTATTATTCCAACATTGGTGGTCGGTCCATTCATCACAACGT
CTATGCCGCCTAGCCTTATCACCGCGCTCTCTCCTATCACTCGGAACGAGGCGCATTACTCGATCATAAG
ACAAGGACAGTATGTGCATTTGGACGACTTATGCAACGCTCATATCTTCTTATACGAACAAGCAGCCGCC
AAGGGACGTTATATTTGTTCCTCTCATGATGCAACCATTCTTACTATCTCCAAATTTCTCAGGCCAAAAT
ACCCCGAATATAACGTACCTTCAACGTTTGAAGGTGTTGATGAGAATCTAAAGAGCATTGAATTCAGTTC
CAAGAAGCTGACGGACATGGGGTTTAACTTCAAGTATAGTCTCGAGGAAATGTTTATTGAATCTATTGAG
ACATGTCGTCAAAAGGGTTTTCTCCCGGTTTCATTATCGTACCAATCCATATCGGAGATCAAGACTAAGA
ATGAAAACATTGACGTCAAAACCGGAGATGGTTTAACCGATGGTATGAAGCCATGTAACAAGACAGAAAC
GGGGATAACCGGCGAGAGAACCGATGCTCCCATGCTAGCACAACAGATGTGTGCCTAGGCTTGTCCTGCT
TTAATGAGATATGCGAGAAGCCTATGATCGCATGATATTTGCTTTCAATTCTGTTGTGCACGTTGTAAAA
AACCTGAGCATGTGTAGCTCAGATCCTTACCGCCGGTTTCGGTTCATTCTAATGAATATATCACCCGTTA
CTATCGTATTTTTATGAATAATATTCTCCGTTCAATTTACTGATTGTACCCTACTACTTATATGTACAAT
ATTAAAATGAAAACAATATATTGTGCTGAATAGGTTTATAGCGACATCTATGATAGAGCGCCACAATAAC
AAACAATTGCGTTTTATTATTACAAATCCAATTTTAAAAAAAGCGGCAGAACCGGTCAAACCTAAAAGAC
TGATTACATAAATCTTATTCAAATTTCAAAAGTGCCCCAGGGGCTAGTATCTACGACACACCGAGCGGCG
AACTAATAACGCTCACTGAAGGGAACTCCGGTTCCCCGCCGGCGCGCATGGGTGAGATTCCTTGAAGTTG
AGTATTGGCCGTCCGCTCTACCGAAAGTTACGGGCACCATTCAACCCGGTCCAGCACGGCGGCCGGGTAA
CCGACTTGCTGCCCCGAGAATTATGCAGCATTTTTTTGGTGTATGTGGGCCCCAAATGAAGTGCAGGTCA
AACCTTGACAGTGACGACAAATCGTTGGGCGGGTCCAGGGCGAATTTTGCGACAACATGTCGAGGCTCAG
CAGGACCGCTGCAATTGTCTTCCACTGGGTGTCAAAGGAGTGTCAGTTAATTAAAGAGTGTCGGGGCCGA
CACTCTTAATGGAAGTAAAAGTGTGGGTTTTGCTGCACCGACACTCTTAATTTAAGAGTGTCGGGGTCCC
GATGAAACCGACGCTTTTAATTTAAGAGTGTGGGTTTTTCCACACCGACACTCTTATGAATGTTACCCTA
AATTCCCCAATCCTATACTGTATAAGAGCTCATTTTTACAACAATTACCAACAACAACAAACAACAAACA
ACATTACAATTACATTTACAATTATCGATACAATGTCTCCTGAAAGAAGGCCTGCTGATATTAGAAGGGC
TACTGAGGCTGATATGCCTGCTGTGTGCACTATTGTGAATCATTACATTGAGACTTCTACTGTGAATTTC
AGGACTGAGCCTCAAGAACCACAAGAGTGGACTGATGATCTTGTGAGGCTTAGAGAGAGGTATCCTTGGC
TTGTTGCTGAAGTGGATGGTGAAGTGGCTGGTATTGCTTATGCTGGTCCTTGGAAGGCTAGGAATGCTTA
CGATTGGACTGCTGAGTCTACTGTTTACGTGTCTCCTAGGCATCAAAGAACTGGTCTTGGATCTACTCTT
TACACTCATCTTTTGAAGTCTTTGGAGGCTCAGGGTTTCAAGTCTGTGGTTGCTGTGATTGGACTTCCTA
ATGATCCTTCTGTGAGGATGCATGAGGCTCTTGGTTATGCTCCTAGGGGAATGCTTAGAGCTGCTGGTTT
CAAACATGGAAATTGGCATGATGTGGGATTCTGGCAGCTTGATTTCTCTCTTCCTGTTCCTCCTAGACCT
GTTCTTCCTGTGACTGAGATTTGAGCTTACTCCACCTAAATACTATGCCGGTTCAAATAAGAAAGTAATG
ATTATGTACCCAAATAATACATTTATAAGATGTATGTGTGTGATGGACATGTTTCTGTATCGTACCAAAA
CTAAATAGGTGGCTTTTATCCCAAAAAAGTGCTTTCGTTTGATGACCTTATGATTTCTAAAGAGTGTTGT
TGTTGCTGCTTATGTTTAATAAAAGTGATGTATATTATCAGTTGATTTCCCCACGTGGAAGGGGTGATTA
TATTGCACAAAATTAAGTTAAAAGTAACATTGTGGTGTAATAAAAACCCTAGTGAATTTATAACCTATAA
GTAAGTGGTGCAGTAGTGAATTTATCACGAAGTGGTTTAAACTATCAGTGTTTGACAGGATATATTGGCG
GGTAAACCTAAGAGAAAAGAGCGTTTATTAGAATAATCGGATATTTAAAAGGGCGTGAAAAGGTTTATCC
GTTCGTCCATTTGTATGTGCATGCCAACCACAGGGTTCCCCAGATCAGGCGCTGGCTGCTGAACCCCCAG
CCGGAACTGACCCCACAAGGCCCTAGCGTTTGCAATGCACCAGGTCATCATTGACCCAGGCGTGTTCCAC
CAGGCCGCTGCCTCGCAACTCTTCGCAGGCTTCGCCGACCTGCTCGCGCCACTTCTTCACGCGGGTGGAA
TCCGATCCGCACATGAGGCGGAAGGTTTCCAGCTTGAGCGGGTACGGCTCCCGGTGCGAGCTGAAATAGT
CGAACATCCGTCGGGCCGTCGGCGACAGCTTGCGGTACTTCTCCCATATGAATTTCGTGTAGTGGTCGCC
AGCAAACAGCACGACGATTTCCTCGTCGATCAGGACCTGGCAACGGGACGTTTTCTTGCCACGGTCCAGG
ACGCGGAAGCGGTGCAGCAGCGACACCGATTCCAGGTGCCCAACGCGGTCGGACGTGAAGCCCATCGCCG
TCGCCTGTAGGCGCGACAGGCATTCCTCGGCCTTCGTGTAATACCGGCCATTGATCGACCAGCCCAGGTC
CTGGCAAAGCTCGTAGAACGTGAAGGTGATCGGCTCGCCGATAGGGGTGCGCTTCGCGTACTCCAACACC
TGCTGCCACACCAGTTCGTCATCGTCGGCCCGCAGCTCGACGCCGGTGTAGGTGATCTTCACGTCCTTGT
TGACGTGGAAAATGACCTTGTTTTGCAGCGCCTCGCGCGGGATTTTCTTGTTGCGCGTGGTGAACAGGGC
AGAGCGGGCCGTGTCGTTTGGCATCGCTCGCATCGTGTCCGGCCACGGCGCAATATCGAACAAGGAAAGC
TGCATTTCCTTGATCTGCTGCTTCGTGTGTTTCAGCAACGCGGCCTGCTTGGCCTCGCTGACCTGTTTTG
CCAGGTCCTCGCCGGCGGTTTTTCGCTTCTTGGTCGTCATAGTTCCTCGCGTGTCGATGGTCATCGACTT
CGCCAAACCTGCCGCCTCCTGTTCAAGACGACGCGAACGCTCCACGGCGGCCGATGGCGCGGGCAGGGCA
GGGGGAGCCAGTTGCACGCTGTCGCGCTCGATCTTGGCCGTAGCTTGCTGGACCATCGAGCCGACGGACT
GGAAGGTTTCGCGGGGCGCACGCATGACGGTGCGGCTTGCGATGGTTTCGGCATCCTCGGCGGAAAACCC
CGCGTCGATCAGTTCTTGCCTGTATGCCTTCCGGTCAAACGTCCGATTCATTCACCCTCCTTGCGGGATT
GCCCCGACTCACGCCGGGGCAATGTGCCCTTATTCCTGATTTGACCCGCCTGGTGCCTTGGTGTCCAGAT
AATCCACCTTATCGGCAATGAAGTCGGTCCCGTAGACCGTCTGGCCGTCCTTCTCGTACTTGGTATTCCG
AATCTTGCCCTGCACGAATACCAGCGACCCCTTGCCCAAATACTTGCCGTGGGCCTCGGCCTGAGAGCCA
AAACACTTGATGCGGAAGAAGTCGGTGCGCTCCTGCTTGTCGCCGGCATCGTTGCGCCACATCTAGGATC
TGCCAGGAACCGTAAAAAGGCCGCGTTGCTGGCGTTTTTCCATAGGCTCCGCCCCCCTGACGAGCATCAC
AAAAATCGACGCTCAAGTCAGAGGTGGCGAAACCCGACAGGACTATAAAGATACCAGGCGTTTCCCCCTG
GAAGCTCCCTCGTGCGCTCTCCTGTTCCGACCCTGCCGCTTACCGGATACCTGTCCGCCTTTCTCCCTTC
GGGAAGCGTGGCGCTTTCTCATAGCTCACGCTGTAGGTATCTCAGTTCGGTGTAGGTCGTTCGCTCCAAG
CTGGGCTGTGTGCACGAACCCCCCGTTCAGCCCGACCGCTGCGCCTTATCCGGTAACTATCGTCTTGAGT
CCAACCCGGTAAGACACGACTTATCGCCACTGGCAGCAGCCACTGGTAACAGGATTAGCAGAGCGAGGTA
TGTAGGCGGTGCTACAGAGTTCTTGAAGTGGTGGCCTAACTACGGCTACACTAGAAGAACAGTATTTGGT
ATCTGCGCTCTGCTGAAGCCAGTTACCTTCGGAAAAAGAGTTGGTAGCTCTTGATCCGGCAAACAAACCA
CCGCTGGTAGCGGTGGTTTTTTTGTTTGCAAGCAGCAGATTACGCGCAGAAAAAAAGGATCTCAAGAAGA
TCCTTTGATCTTTTCTACGGGGTCTGACGCTCAGTGGAACGAAAACTCACGTTAAGGGATTTTGGTCATG
AGATTATCAAAAAGGATCTTCACCTAGATCCTTTTAAATTAAAAATGAAGTTTTAAATCAATCTAAAGTA
TATATGAGTAAACTTGGTCTGACAGTTACCAATGCTTAATCAGTGAGGCACCTATCTCAGCGATCTGTCT
ATTTCGTTCATCCATAGTTGCCTGACTCCCCGTCGTGTAGATAACTACGATACGGGAGGGCTTACCATCT
GGCCCCAGTGCTGCAATGATACCGCGAGAACCACGCTCACCGGCTCCAGATTTATCAGCAATAAACCAGC
CAGCCGGAAGGGCCGAGCGCAGAAGTGGTCCTGCAACTTTATCCGCCTCCATCCAGTCTATTAATTGTTG
CCGGGAAGCTAGAGTAAGTAGTTCGCCAGTTAATAGTTTGCGCAACGTTGTTGCCATTGCTACAGGCATC
GTGGTGTCACGCTCGTCGTTTGGTATGGCTTCATTCAGCTCCGGTTCCCAACGATCAAGGCGAGTTACAT
GATCCCCCATGTTGTGCAAAAAAGCGGTTAGCTCCTTCGGTCCTCCGATCGTTGTCAGAAGTAAGTTGGC
CGCAGTGTTATCACTCATGGTTATGGCAGCACTGCATAATTCTCTTACTGTCATGCCATCCGTAAGATGC
TTTTCTGTGACTGGTGAGTACTCAACCAAGTCATTCTGAGAATAGTGTATGCGGCGACCGAGTTGCTCTT
GCCCGGCGTCAATACGGGATAATACCGCGCCACATAGCAGAACTTTAAAAGTGCTCATCATTGGAAAACG
TTCTTCGGGGCGAAAACTCTCAAGGATCTTACCGCTGTTGAGATCCAGTTCGATGTAACCCACTCGTGCA
CCCAACTGATCTTCAGCATCTTTTACTTTCACCAGCGTTTCTGGGTGAGCAAAAACAGGAAGGCAAAATG
CCGCAAAAAAGGGAATAAGGGCGACACGGAAATGTTGAATACTCATACTCTTCCTTTTTCAATATTATTG
AAGCATTTATCAAGGTTATTGTCTCATGAGCGGATACATATTTGAATGTATTTAGAAAAATAAACAAATA
GGGGTTCCGCGCACGAATTGGCCAGCGCTGCCATTTTTGGGGTGAGGCCGTTCGCGGCCGAGGGGCGCAG
CCCCTGGGGGGATGGGAGGCCCGCGTTAGCGGGCCGGGAGGGTTCGAGAAGGGGGGGCACCCCCCTTCGG
CGTGCGCGGTCACGCGCACAGGGCGCAGCCCTGGTTAAAAACAAGGTTTATAAATATTGGTTTAAAAGCA
GGTTAAAAGACAGGTTAGCGGTGGCCGAAAAACGGGCGGAAACCCTTGCAAATGCTGGATTTTCTGCCTG
TGGACAGCCCCTCAAATGTCAATAGGTGCGCCCCTCATCTGTCAGCACTCTGCCCCTCAAGTGTCAAGGA
TCGCGCCCCTCATCTGTCAGTAGTCGCGCCCCTCAAGTGTCAATACCGCAGGGCACTTATCCCCAGGCTT
GTCCACATCATCTGTGGGAAACTCGCGTAAAATCAGGCGTTTTCGCCGATTTGCGAGGCTGGCCAGCTCC
ACGTCGCCGGCCGAAATCGAGCCTGCCCCTCATCTGTCAACGCCGCGCCGGGTGAGTCGGCCCCTCAAGT
GTCAACGTCCGCCCCTCATCTGTCAGTGAGGGCCAAGTTTTCCGCGAGGTATCCACAACGCCGGCGGCCG
CGGTGTCTCGCACACGGCTTCGACGGCGTTTCTGGCGCGTTTGCAGGGCCATAGACGGCCGCCAGCCCAG
CGGCGAGGGCAACCAGCCCGGTGAGCGTCGCAAAGGAGATCCTGATCTGACTGATGGGCTGCCTGTATCG
AGTGGTGATTTTGTGCCGAGCTGCCGGTCGGGGAGCTGTTGGCTGGCTGGTGGCAGGATATATTGTGGTG
TAAACAAATTGACGCTTAGACAACTTAATAACACATTGCGGACGTTTTTAATGTACTGGGGTGGATGCAG
TGGGCCCCACTCTGTGAAGACAATGCCGAATTCGGATCC
